>Addgene plasmid #36906 | pEGFP-coilin | addgene full sequence | sequence record 229824 | Addgene NGS Result
CGTTACATAACTTACGGTAAATGGCCCGCCTGGCTGACCGCCCAACGACCCCCGCCCATTGACGTCAATA
ATGACGTATGTTCCCATAGTAACGCCAATAGGGACTTTCCATTGACGTCAATGGGTGGAGTATTTACGGT
AAACTGCCCACTTGGCAGTACATCAAGTGTATCATATGCCAAGTACGCCCCCTATTGACGTCAATGACGG
TAAATGGCCCGCCTGGCATTATGCCCAGTACATGACCTTATGGGACTTTCCTACTTGGCAGTACATCTAC
GTATTAGTCATCGCTATTACCATGGTGATGCGGTTTTGGCAGTACATCAATGGGCGTGGATAGCGGTTTG
ACTCACGGGGATTTCCAAGTCTCCACCCCATTGACGTCAATGGGAGTTTGTTTTGGCACCAAAATCAACG
GGACTTTCCAAAATGTCGTAACAACTCCGCCCCATTGACGCAAATGGGCGGTAGGCGTGTACGGTGGGAG
GTCTATATAAGCAGAGCTGGTTTAGTGAACCGTCAGATCCGCTAGCGCTACCGGTCGCCACCATGGTGAG
CAAGGGCGAGGAGCTGTTCACCGGGGTGGTGCCCATCCTGGTCGAGCTGGACGGCGACGTAAACGGCCAC
AAGTTCAGCGTGTCCGGCGAGGGCGAGGGCGATGCCACCTACGGCAAGCTGACCCTGAAGTTCATCTGCA
CCACCGGCAAGCTGCCCGTGCCCTGGCCCACCCTCGTGACCACCCTGACCTACGGCGTGCAGTGCTTCAG
CCGCTACCCCGACCACATGAAGCAGCACGACTTCTTCAAGTCCGCCATGCCCGAAGGCTACGTCCAGGAG
CGCACCATCTTCTTCAAGGACGACGGCAACTACAAGACCCGCGCCGAGGTGAAGTTCGAGGGCGACACCC
TGGTGAACCGCATCGAGCTGAAGGGCATCGACTTCAAGGAGGACGGCAACATCCTGGGGCACAAGCTGGA
GTACAACTACAACAGCCACAACGTCTATATCATGGCCGACAAGCAGAAGAACGGCATCAAGGTGAACTTC
AAGATCCGCCACAACATCGAGGACGGCAGCGTGCAGCTCGCCGACCACTACCAGCAGAACACCCCCATCG
GCGACGGCCCCGTGCTGCTGCCCGACAACCACTACCTGAGCACCCAGTCCGCCCTGAGCAAAGACCCCAA
CGAGAAGCGCGATCACATGGTCCTGCTGGAGTTCGTGACCGCCGCCGGGATCACTCTCGGCATGGACGAG
CTGTACAAGTACTCAGATCCACCAAGCAAGATGGCAGCTTCCGAGACGGTTAGGCTACGGCTTCAATTTG
ATTACCCGCCGCCAGCTACCCCGCACTGTACGGCCTTCTGGCTTCTGGTCGACTTGAACAGATGCCGAGT
CGTCACAGATCTCATTAGTCTCATCCGCCAGCGCTTCGGCTTCAGTTCTGGGGCCTTCCTAGGCCTCTAC
CTGGAGGGGGGGCTCTTGCCCCCCGCCGAGAGCGCGCGCCTTGTGAGAGACAACGACTGCCTCAGAGTTA
AATTAGAAGAGAGAGGAGTTGCTGAGAATTCTGTAGTCATCAGTAATGGTGACATTAATTTATCTCTTAG
AAAAGCAAAGAAGCGGGCATTTCAGTTAGAGGAGGGTGAAGAAACTGAACCAGATTGCAAATATTCAAAG
AAGCATTGGAAGAGTCGAGAGAACAATAACAATAATGAGAAGGTCTTGGATCTGGAACCAAAAGCTGTCA
CAGATCAGACTGTCAGCAAAAAAAACAAGAGAAAAAATAAAGCAACCTGTGGCACAGTGGGTGATGATAA
CGAAGAGGCCAAAAGAAAATCACCAAAGAAAAAGGAGAAATGTGAATATAAAAAAAAGGCTAAGAATCCC
AAGTCTCCGAAAGTACAGGCAGTGAAAGACTGGGCCAATCAGAGATGTAGTTCTCCAAAAGGTTCTGCTA
GAAACAGCCTTGTTAAAGCCAAAAGGAAAGGTAGTGTAAGCGTTTGCTCAAAAGAGAGTCCCAGTTCCTC
CTCGGAGTCTGAGTCTTGTGATGAATCTATCAGTGATGGTCCCAGCAAAGTCACTTTGGAGGCCAGAAAT
TCCTCAGAGAAATTACCAACTGAGTTATCAAAGGAAGAACCCTCTACCAAAAATACAACTGCAGACAAAC
TGGCTATAAAACTTGGCTTTAGCCTTACCCCCAGCAAGGGCAAGACCTCTGGAACAACATCTTCCAGTTC
AGACTCTAGTGCAGAGTCAGACGACCAATGCTTGATGTCATCGAGCACCCCGGAGTGTGCTGCGGGTTTC
TTAAAGACAGTAGGCCTTTTTGCAGGAAGAGGTCGTCCAGGCCCAGGGCTGTCATCACAGACTGCAGGTG
CTGCTGGATGGAGGCGTTCTGGCTCAAATGGTGGTGGACAGGCTCCTGGTGCTTCTCCCAGTGTGTCTCT
CCCTGCTAGTTTAGGAAGAGGATGGGGTAGAGAAGAGAACCTTTTTTCTTGGAAGGGAGCTAAGGGACGG
GGCATGCGGGGGAGAGGTCGAGGACGAGGGCATCCTGTTTCCTGTGTTGTAAATAGAAGCACTGACAACC
AGAGGCAACAGCAATTAAATGACGTGGTAAAAAATTCATCTACTATTATCCAGAATCCAGTAGAGACACC
CAAGAAGGACTATAGTCTGTTACCACTGTTAGCAGCTGCCCCTCAAGTTGGAGAAAAGATTGCATTTAAG
CTTTTGGAGCTAACATCCAGTTACTCTCCTGATGTCTCTGACTACGAGGAAGGAAGAATATTAAGCCACA
ATCCAGAGACCCAGCAAGTAGATATAGAAATTCTTTCATCCTTACCTGCCTTGAGAGAACCTGGGAAATT
TGATTTAGTTTATCACAATGAAAATGGAGCTGAGGTAGTGGAGTACGCTGTGACACAGGAGAGCAAGATC
ACTGTATTTTGGAAAGAGTTGATTGACCCAAGACTGATTATTGAATCTCCAAGTAACACATCAAGTACAG
AACCTGCCTGAGTATGACCTCTCCACCTCATAGTTTATGAATGTCTTGTTTGTGAAAGTGACTATAACCC
AAACTTTTTTTTTTTTTAAAGAGGATTTGGAAGTTGTATGGATTTTTTTGTTATCTTCACTTTACTGCAT
AGGAAACAATCTACCTCATCATTTAAAATGACATGGGTGTCGGTTTTGTAGATCTTTGGTTTTTTTGTCA
GGTTTAATTTCAGTTAACAAAATGTAAAACATGACATTCCCTGCAGATATTGTTGTATGCCAGTATGGTT
TCTTCTCTTTCTTTAAATGTTTTTGGCCATCAAGTAGCAGTCGTCAGTAGGAGTTTATAATACCAAGAAT
GTGCTGCGTATCTTGTCTCAATAAGTTTTAAGTAACATTTAAAAATATTAAAGCATGTTATTTGACCTAA
TTTTTTAGCATTTGAGTTGTTCCATTAAATGGAGCATCTTGTAAATTTCAAGTATTTTATACTTGCAATT
GTTAAGAGTTAACAGGTAGTTGGATTTGTCGCAGACAATGAGTTAAGGAATCCTTTCACGTTTTTCCCAA
CTTTAAAATTAAGGATTCTCAGGACCCTGTGTAGAGCAGTGAAAATAAGATGTGCGTATGTGTGTGTATG
CCTGGAGAATTGGTGTTTCACTTCAGTGAGAGGATTGGCTGTGAGCTTCAGACCAGGAAATGTGTCATCT
TGCCAGGCACCTGGCTGAGTGTGCTGGAGTGAGGATCTTGAACAGAAACTTCCTTTTCTGTTATTATTCA
CTACGAAGCTAAAATGGCCAAATATATACCGTGAAAATTGGTTTCATTTAACAAAAGATCAGATCCCTCC
TTCAGCTGTATCTAGAGCGGCCGCCACCGCGGTGGAGCTCAAGCTTCGAATTCTGCAGTCGACGGTACCG
CGGGCCCGGGATCCACCGGATCTAGATAACTGATCATAATCAGCCATACCACATTTGTAGAGGTTTTACT
TGCTTTAAAAAACCTCCCACACCTCCCCCTGAACCTGAAACATAAAATGAATGCAATTGTTGTTGTTAAC
TTGTTTATTGCAGCTTATAATGGTTACAAATAAAGCAATAGCATCACAAATTTCACAAATAAAGCATTTT
TTTCACTGCATTCTAGTTGTGGTTTGTCCAAACTCATCAATGTATCTTAACGCGTAAATTGTAAGCGTTA
ATATTTTGTTAAAATTCGCGTTAAATTTTTGTTAAATCAGCTCATTTTTTAACCAATAGGCCGAAATCGG
CAAAATCCCTTATAAATCAAAAGAATAGACCGAGATAGGGT
[37 nt withheld, positions 4312-4348]
AAAGAACGTGGACTCCAACGTCAAAGG
[49 nt withheld, positions 4376-4424]
T
[91 nt withheld, positions 4426-4516]
G
[124 nt withheld, positions 4518-4641]
CAGGTGGCACTTTTCGGGGAAATGTGCGCGGAACCCCTATTTGTTTATTTTTCTAAATACATTCAAATAT
GTATCCGCTCATGAGACAATAACCCTGATAAATGCTTCAATAATATTGAAAAAGGAAGAGTCCTGAGGCG
GAAAGAACCAGCTGTGGAATGTGTGTCAGTTAGGGTGTGGAAAGTCCCCAGGCTCCCCAGCAGGCAGAAG
TATGCAAAGCATGCATCTCAATTAGTCAGCAACCAGGTGTGGAAAGTCCCCAGGCTCCCCAGCAGGCAGA
AGTATGCAAAGCATGCATCTCAATTAGTCAGCAACCATAGTCCCGCCCCTAACTCCGCCCATCCCGCCCC
TAACTCCGCCCAGTTCCGCCCATTCTCCGCCCCATGGCTGACTAATTTTTTTTATTTATGCAGAGGCCGA
GGCCGCCTCGGCCTCTGAGCTATTCCAGAAGTAGTGAGGAGGCTTTTTTGGAGGCCTAGGCTTTTGCAAA
GATCGATCAAGAGACAGGATGAGGATCGTTTCGCATGATTGAACAAGATGGATTGCACGCAGGTTCTCCG
GCCGCTTGGGTGGAGAGGCTATTCGGCTATGACTGGGCACAACAGACAATCGGCTGCTCTGATGCCGCCG
TGTTCCGGCTGTCAGCGCAGGGGCGCCCGGTTCTTTTTGTCAAGACCGACCTGTCCGGTGCCCTGAATGA
ACTGCAAGACGAGGCAGCGCGGCTATCGTGGCTGGCCACGACGGGCGTTCCTTGCGCAGCTGTGCTCGAC
GTTGTCACTGAAGCGGGAAGGGACTGGCTGCTATTGGGCGAAGTGCCGGGGCAGGATCTCCTGTCATCTC
ACCTTGCTCCTGCCGAGAAAGTATCCATCATGGCTGATGCAATGCGGCGGCTGCATACGCTTGATCCGGC
TACCTGCCCATTCGACCACCAAGCGAAACATCGCATCGAGCGAGCACGTACTCGGATGGAAGCCGGTCTT
GTCGATCAGGATGATCTGGACGAAGAGCATCAGGGGCTCGCGCCAGCCGAACTGTTCGCCAGGCTCAAGG
CGAGCATGCCCGACGGCGAGGATCTCGTCGTGACCCATGGCGATGCCTGCTTGCCGAATATCATGGTGGA
AAATGGCCGCTTTTCTGGATTCATCGACTGTGGCCGGCTGGGTGTGGCGGACCGCTATCAGGACATAGCG
TTGGCTACCCGTGATATTGCTGAAGAGCTTGGCGGCGAATGGGCTGACCGCTTCCTCGTGCTTTACGGTA
TCGCCGCTCCCGATTCGCAGCGCATCGCCTTCTATCGCCTTCTTGACGAGTTCTTCTGAGCGGGACTCTG
GGGTTCGAAATGACCGACCAAGCGACGCCCAACCTGCCATCACGAGATTTCGATTCCACCGCCGCCTTCT
ATGAAAGGTTGGGCTTCGGAATCGTTTTCCGGGACGCCGGCTGGATGATCCTCCAGCGCGGGGATCTCAT
GCTGGAGTTCTTCGCCCACCCTAGGGGGAGGCTAACTGAAACACGGAAGGAGACAATACCGGAAGGAACC
CGCGCTATGACGGCAATAAAAAGACAGAATAAAACGCACGGTGTTGGGTCGTTTGTTCATAAACGCGGGG
TTCGGTCCCAGGGCTGGCACTCTGTCGATACCCCACCGAGACCCCATTGGGGCCAATACGCCCGCGTTTC
TTCCTTTTCCCCACCCCACCCCCCAAGTTCGGGTGAAGGCCCAGGGCTCGCAGCCAACGTCGGGGCGGCA
GGCCCTGCCATAGCCTCAGGTTACTCATATATACTTTAGATTGATTTAAAACTTCATTTTTAATTTAAAA
GGATCTAGGTGAAGATCCTTTTTGATAATCTCATGACCAAAATCCCTTAACGTGAGTTTTCGTTCCACTG
AGCGTCAGACCCCGTAGAAAAGATCAAAGGATCTTCTTGAGATCCTTTTTTTCTGCGCGTAATCTGCTGC
TTGCAAACAAAAAAACCACCGCTACCAGCGGTGGTTTGTTTGCCGGATCAAGAGCTACCAACTCTTTTTC
CGAAGGTAACTGGCTTCAGCAGAGCGCAGATACCAAATACTGTTCTTCTAGTGTAGCCGTAGTTAGGCCA
CCACTTCAAGAACTCTGTAGCACCGCCTACATACCTCGCTCTGCTAATCCTGTTACCAGTGGCTGCTGCC
AGTGGCGATAAGTCGTGTCTTACCGGGTTGGACTCAAGACGATAGTTACCGGATAAGGCGCAGCGGTCGG
GCTGAACGGGGGGTTCGTGCACACAGCCCAGCTTGGAGCGAACGACCTACACCGAACTGAGATACCTACA
GCGTGAGCTATGAGAAAGCGCCACGCTTCCCGAAGGGAGAAAGGCGGACAGGTATCCGGTAAGCGGCAGG
GTCGGAACAGGAGAGCGCACGAGGGAGCTTCCAGGGGGAAACGCCTGGTATCTTTATAGTCCTGTCGGGT
TTCGCCACCTCTGACTTGAGCGTCGATTTTTGTGATGCTCGTCAGGGGGGCGGAGCCTATGGAAAAACGC
CAGCAACGCGGCCTTTTTACGGTTCCTGGCCTTTTGCTGGCCTTTTGCTCACATGTTCTTTCCTGCGTTA
TCCCCTGATTCTGTGGATAACCGTATTACCGCCATGCATTAGTTATTAATAGTAATCAATTACGGGGTCA
TTAGTTCATAGCCCATATATGGAGTTCCG
Features (pLannotate 1.2.2; 16 found; start..end, strand, type, name):
      1..304     +  enhancer       CMV enhancer: human cytomegalovirus immediate early enhancer
    305..508     +  promoter       CMV promoter: human cytomegalovirus (CMV) immediate early promoter
    553..1269    +  CDS            EGFP: EGFP is a basic (constitutively fluorescent) green fluorescent protein published in 1996, derived from Aequorea victoria. It is reported to be a rapidly-maturing weak dimer with moderate acid sensitivity.
   1291..3018    +  CDS            COIL: COIL_HUMAN - Also known as CLN80. Experimental evidence at protein level: Swiss-Prot protein existence level 1. Component of nuclear coiled bodies, also known as Cajal bodies or CBs, which are involved in the modification and assembly of nucleoplasmic snRNPs. From Homo sapiens (Human).
   3885..3934    +  misc_feature   MCS (fragment): multiple cloning site
   3951..4035    +  CDS            large T antigen (fragment): large T antigen from SV40 (simian virus 40)
   4058..4179    +  polyA_signal   SV40 poly(A) signal: SV40 polyadenylation signal
   4213..4641    -  rep_origin     f1 ori (sequence partly withheld): f1 bacteriophage origin of replication; arrow indicates direction of (+) strand synthesis
   4668..4772    +  promoter       AmpR promoter: bla
   4774..5131    +  promoter       SV40 promoter: SV40 enhancer and early promoter
   5166..5960    +  CDS            NeoR/KanR: aminoglycoside phosphotransferase from Tn5; aph(3')-II (or nptII); confers resistance to neomycin, kanamycin, and G418 (Geneticin®)
   5981..6133    +  CDS            ble (fragment): BLE_KLEPN - Experimental evidence at protein level: Swiss-Prot protein existence level 1. Binding protein with a strong affinity to the bleomycin family of antibiotics. Binds to CL990; an antimitotic-antibiotic compound. From Klebsiella pneumoniae.
   6192..6239    +  polyA_signal   HSV TK poly(A) signal: herpes simplex virus thymidine kinase polyadenylation signal (Cole and Stacy, 1985)
   6330..6346    -  polyA_signal   bGH poly(A) signal (fragment): bovine growth hormone polyadenylation signal
   6568..7156    +  rep_origin     ori: high-copy-number ColE1/pMB1/pBR322/pUC origin of replication
   7271..7330    +  enhancer       CMV enhancer (fragment): human cytomegalovirus immediate early enhancer
