[The description below was written by a language model from this plasmid's Addgene catalogue record and pLannotate feature annotations shown in this document.]
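Description:
pEGFP-coilin is a mammalian expression plasmid built on the Clontech pEGFP-C3 backbone that produces human coilin (COIL, also called p80-coilin), the marker protein of nuclear Cajal bodies, fused to EGFP. In the annotated sequence the CMV immediate early enhancer and promoter drive the EGFP coding region, which is followed a short distance downstream by the coilin coding sequence. EGFP therefore sits at the N-terminus of coilin, consistent with a C-series EGFP vector. Remnants of the multiple cloning site lie downstream of the insert, and the transcript is terminated by the SV40 polyadenylation signal. Roughly 850 nt between the end of the coilin reading frame and the residual cloning site are unannotated, and the record does not say what they contain.

The plasmid replicates in E. coli from a high-copy ColE1/pUC-type origin and also carries an f1 origin for single-stranded DNA production. Selection relies on a single Tn5 NeoR/KanR gene placed behind tandem bacterial (bla) and SV40 early promoters and ended by the HSV TK polyadenylation signal. This gene confers kanamycin resistance in bacteria and G418 resistance in transfected mammalian cells. The short ble, bGH poly(A) and large T antigen annotations are only fragmentary matches within backbone sequence.

The catalogue lists a total size of about 5.3 kb, but the sequenced record is 7,330 nt, which fits better with a 4.7 kb backbone carrying a full-length coilin insert plus flanking sequence. The construct is suited to live or fixed-cell fluorescence imaging of coilin and Cajal bodies, and the associated publication concerns control of Cajal body number by the coilin C-terminus.
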