Addgene plasmid #36906: pEGFP-coilin
Depositing lab: Greg Matera. Depositing organization: Case Western Reserve University. Publication: Control of Cajal body number is mediated by the coilin C-terminus. Shpargel KB, Ospina JK, Tucker KE, Matera AG, Hebert MD. J Cell Sci. 2003 Jan 15;116(Pt 2):303-12. 10.1242/jcs.00211 PubMed 12482916.
Backbone
  Vector backbone: pEGFP-C3
  Backbone manufacturer: Clontech
  Backbone size w/o insert (bp): 4700
  Total vector size (bp): 5300
  Vector type: Mammalian Expression
Growth in bacteria
  Bacterial resistance: Kanamycin, 50 μg/mL
  Growth temperature: 37°C
  Growth strain: DH5alpha
  Copy number: Unknown
Gene/Insert
  Gene/Insert name: coilin
  Species: H. sapiens (human)
  GenBank ID: NM_004645.2
  Entrez Gene: COIL (a.k.a. CLN80, p80-coilin)
  Tag / fusion protein: EGFP
Terms and licenses: Academic/Nonprofit Terms; Industry Terms: Not Available to Industry
Depositor comments: Please contact Michael D. Hebert () who made the construct for further information.
How to cite: pEGFP-coilin was a gift from Greg Matera (Addgene plasmid # 36906 ; http://n2t.net/addgene:36906 ; RRID:Addgene_36906)
