>Addgene plasmid #36906 | pEGFP-coilin | addgene partial sequence | sequence record 46860 | EGFP-C 5'-CATGGTCCTGCTGGAGTTCGTG-3'
GCTGTCAGTCTCAGATCCACCAAGCAAGATGGCAGCTTCCGAGACGGTTAGGCTACGGCTTCAATTTGAT
TACCCGCCGCCAGCTACCCCGCACTGTACGGCCTTCTGGCTTCTGGTCGACTTGAACAGATGCCGAGTCG
TCACAGATCTCATTAGTCTCATCCGCCAGCGCTTCGGCTTCAGTTCTGGGGCCTTCCTAGGCCTCTACCT
GGAGGGGGGGCTCTTGCCCCCCGCCGAGAGCGCGCGCCTTGTGAGAGACAACGACTGCCTCAGAGTTAAA
TTAGAAGAGAGAGGAGTTGCTGAGAATTCTGTAGTCATCAGTAATGGTGACATTAATTTATCTCTTAGAA
AAGCAAAGAAGCGGGCATTTCAGTTAGAGGAGGGTGAAGAAACTGAACCAGATTGCAAATATTCAAAGAA
GCATTGGAAGAGTCGAGAGAACAATAACAATAATGAGAAGGTCTTGGATCTGGAACCAAAAGCTGTCACA
GATCAGACTGTCAGCAAAAAAAACAAGAGAAAAAATAAAGCAACCTGTGGCACAGTGGGTGATGATAACG
AAGAGGCCAAAAGAAAATCACCAAAGAAAAAGGAGAAATGTGAATATAAAAAAAAGGCTAAGAATCCCAA
GTCTCCGAAAGTACAGGCAGTGAAAGACTGGGCCAATCAGAGATGTAGTTCTCCAAAAGGTTCTGCTAGA
AACAGCCTTGTTAAAGCCNAAAAGGAAAGGTAGTGTAAGCGTTTGCTCAAAAGAGAGTCCCAGTTCCTCC
TCGGAGTCTGAGTCTTGTGATGAATCTATCAGTGATGGTCCCAGCAAANGTCACTTTGGAGGCCAGAAAT
TCCTCAGAGAAATTACCAACTGAGTTATCAAAGGAAGAACCCTCTACCAAAAATACAACTGCAGACAAAC
TGGCTATAAACTTGGCTTTAGCCTTACCCCCAGCAAG
